>Addgene plasmid #123929 | MTK0_014 | addgene full sequence | sequence record 250081 | Addgene NGS Result
TGGACTCAAGACGATAGTTACCGGATAAGGCGCAGCGGTCGGGCTGAACGGGGGGTTCGTGCACACAGCC
CAGCTTGGAGCGAACGACCTACACCGAACTGAGATACCTACAGCGTGAGCTATGAGAAAGCGCCACGCTT
CCCGAAGGGAGAAAGGCGGACAGGTATCCGGTAAGCGGCAGGGTCGGAACAGGAGAGCGCACGAGGGAGC
TTCCAGGGGGAAACGCCTGGTATCTTTATAGTCCTGTCGGGTTTCGCCACCTCTGACTTGAGCGTCGATT
TTTGTGATGCTCGTCAGGGGGGCGGAGCCTATGGAAAAACGCCAGCAACGCGGCCTTTTTACGGTTCCTG
GCCTTTTGCTGGCCTTTTGCTCACATGTTCTTTCCTGCGTTATCCCCTGATTCTGTGGATAACCGTGCGG
CCGCCAATATAACTTCGTATAATGTATGCTATACGAAGTTATCCCTGAATTCGCATCTAGACTGATGAGA
CGTGGTAGAGCCACAAACAGCCGGTACAAGCAACGATCTCCAGGACCATCTGAATCATGCGCGGATGACA
CGAACTCACGACGGCGATCACAGACATTAACCCACAGTACAGACACTGCGACAACGTGGCAATTCGTCGC
AATACAACGGAAAGTGAAACGTGATTTCATGCGTCATTTTGAACATTTTGTAAATCTTATTTAATAATGT
GTGCGGCAATTCACATTTAATTTATGAATGTTTTCTTAACATCGCGGCAACTCAAGAAACGGCAGGTTCG
GATCTTAGCTACTAGAGAAAGAGGAGAAATACTAGATGCGTAAAGGCGAAGAGCTGTTCACTGGTGTCGT
CCCTATTCTGGTGGAACTGGATGGTGATGTCAACGGTCATAAGTTTTCCGTGCGTGGCGAGGGTGAAGGT
GACGCAACTAATGGTAAACTGACGCTGAAGTTCATCTGTACTACTGGTAAACTGCCGGTTCCTTGGCCGA
CTCTGGTAACGACGCTGACTTATGGTGTTCAGTGCTTTGCTCGTTATCCGGACCATATGAAGCAGCATGA
CTTCTTCAAGTCCGCCATGCCGGAAGGCTATGTGCAGGAACGCACGATTTCCTTTAAGGATGACGGCACG
TACAAAACGCGTGCGGAAGTGAAATTTGAAGGCGATACCCTGGTAAACCGCATTGAGCTGAAAGGCATTG
ACTTTAAAGAGGACGGCAATATCCTGGGCCATAAGCTGGAATACAATTTTAACAGCCACAATGTTTACAT
CACCGCCGATAAACAAAAAAATGGCATTAAAGCGAATTTTAAAATTCGCCACAACGTGGAGGATGGCAGC
GTGCAGCTGGCTGATCACTACCAGCAAAACACTCCAATCGGTGATGGTCCTGTTCTGCTGCCAGACAATC
ACTATCTGAGCACGCAAAGCGTTCTGTCTAAAGATCCGAACGAGAAACGCGATCATATGGTTCTGCTGGA
GTTCGTAACCGCAGCGGGCATCACGCATGGTATGGATGAACTGTACAAATGACCAGGCATCAAATAAAAC
GAAAGGCTCAGTCGAAAGACTGGGCCTTTCGTTTTATCTGTTGTTTGTCGGTGAACGCTCTCTACTAGAG
TCACACTGGCTCACCTTCGGGTGGGCCTTTCTGCGTTTATAGCTGGAAATCTGCTCGTCAGTGGTGCTCA
CACTGACGAATCATGTACAGATCATACCGATGACTGCCTGGCGACTCACAACTAAGCAAGACAGCCGGAA
CCAGCGCCGGCGAACACCACTGCATATATGGCATATCACAACAGTCCACGTCTCAAGCAGTTACAGAGAT
GTTACGAACCACTAGTGCACTGCAGATCGAATTCGAGTTGGCGCGCCTGTCATTCTAAATCTCTCTTTCA
GCCTAAAGCTTTTTCCCCGTATCCCCCCAGGTGTCTGCAGGCTCAAAGAGCAGCGAGAAGCGTTCAGAGG
AAAGCGATCCCGTGCCACCTTCCCCGTGCCCGGGCTGTCCCCGCACGCTGCCGGCTCGGGGATGCGGGGG
GAGCGCCGGACCGGAGCGGAGCCCCGGGCGGCTCGCTGCTGCCCCCTAGCGGGGGAGGGACGTAATTACA
TCCCTGGGGGCTTTGGGAGGGGGCTGTCCCCGTGAGCTCCCAGGCGCGCCTGTCATTCTAAATCTCTCTT
TCAGCCTAAAGCTTTTTCCCCGTATCCCCCCAGGTGTCTGCAGGCTCAAAGAGCAGCGAGAAGCGTTCAG
AGGAAAGCGATCCCGTGCCACCTTCCCCGTGCCCGGGCTGTCCCCGCACGCTGCCGGCTCGGGGATGCGG
GGGGAGCGCCGGACCGGAGCGGAGCCCCGGGCGGCTCGCTGCTGCCCCCTAGCGGGGGAGGGACGTAATT
ACATCCCTGGGGGCTTTGGGGGGGGGCTGTCCCCGTGAGCTCAATAAAAGAGCCCACTACAGGCCGGCTT
GTCGACGACGGCGGTCTCCGTCGTCAGGATCATCCGGGAGTATGGCCAAGCCTTTGTCTCAAGAAGAATC
CACCCTCATTGAAAGAGCAACGGCTACAATCAACAGCATCCCCATCTCTGAAGACTACAGCGTCGCCAGC
GCAGCTCTCTCTAGCGACGGCCGCATCTTCACTGGTGTCAATGTATATCATTTTACTGGGGGACCTTGTG
CAGAACTCGTGGTGCTGGGCACTGCTGCTGCTGCGGCAGCTGGCAACCTGACTTGTATCGTCGCGATCGG
AAATGAGAACAGGGGCATCTTGAGCCCCTGCGGACGGTGCCGACAGGTGCTTCTCGATCTGCATCCTGGG
ATCAAAGCCATAGTGAAGGACAGTGATGGACAGCCGACGGCAGTTGGGATTCGTGAATTGCTGCCCTCTG
GTTATGTGTGGGAGGGCTAACTCGAGCGACGCCTCGACTGTGCCTTCTAGTTGCCAGCCATCTGTTGTTT
GCCCCTCCCCCGTGCCTTCCTTGACCCTGGAAGGTGCCACTCCCACTGTCCTTTCCTAATAAAATGAGGA
AATTGCATCGCATTGTCTGAGTAGGTGTCATTCTATTCTGGGGGGTGGGGTGGGGCAGGACAGCAAGGGG
GAGGATTGGGAAGACAATAGCAGGCATGCTGGGGATGCGGTGGGCTCTATCCGAGCGGCCGCGTGTTACA
ACCAATTAACCAATTCTGATTAGAAAAACTCATCGAGCATCAAATGAAACTGCAATTTATTCATATCAGG
ATTATCAATACCATATTTTTGAAAAAGCCGTTTCTGTAATGAAGGAGAAAACTCACCGAGGCAGTTCCAT
AGGATGGCAAGATCCTGGTATCGGTCTGCGATTCCGACTCGTCCAACATCAATACAACCTATTAATTTCC
CCTCGTCAAAAATAAGGTTATCAAGTGAGAAATCACCATGAGTGACGACTGAATCCGGTGAGAATGGCAA
AAGCTTATGCATTTCTTTCCAGACTTGTTCAACAGGCCAGCCATTACGCTCGTCATCAAAATCACTCGCA
TCAACCAAACCGTTATTCATTCGTGATTGCGCCTGAGCGAGGCGAAATACGCGATCGCTGTTAAAAGGAC
AATTACAAACAGGAATCGAATGCAACCGGCGCAGGAACACTGCCAGCGCATCAACAATATTTTCACCTGA
ATCAGGATATTCTTCTAATACCTGGAATGCTGTTTTCCCGGGGATCGCAGTGGTGAGTAACCATGCATCA
TCAGGAGTACGGATAAAATGCTTGATGGTCGGAAGAGGCATAAATTCCGTCAGCCAGTTTAGTCTGACCA
TCTCATCTGTAACATCATTGGCAACGCTACCTTTGCCATGTTTCAGAAACAACTCTGGCGCATCGGGCTT
CCCATACAATCGATAGATTGTCGCACCTGATTGCCCGACATTATCGCGAGCCCATTTATACCCATATAAA
TCAGCATCCATGTTGGAATTTAATCGCGGCCTGGAGCAAGACGTTTCCCGTTGAATATGGCTCATAACAC
CCCTTGTATTACTGTTTATGTAAGCAGACAGTTTTATTGTTCATGATGATATATTTTTATCTTGTGCAAT
GTAACATCAGAGATTTTGAGACACAACGTGGCTTTGTTGAATAAATCGAACTTTTGCTGAGTTGAAGGAT
CAGTCATGACCAAAATCCCTTAACGTGAGTTTTCGTTCCACTGAGCGTCAGACCCCGTAGAAAAGATCAA
AGGATCTTCTTGAGATCCTTTTTTTCTGCGCGTAATCTGCTGCTTGCAAACAAAAAAACCACCGCTACCA
GCGGTGGTTTGTTTGCCGGATCAAGAGCTACCAACTCTTTTTCCGAAGGTAACTGGCTTCAGCAGAGCGC
AGATACCAAATACTGTTCTTCTAGTGTAGCCGTAGTTAGGCCACCACTTCAAGAACTCTGTAGCACCGCC
TACATACCTCGCTCTGCTAATCCTGTTACCAGTGGCTGCTGCCAGTGGCGATAAGTCGTGTCTTACCGGG
T
Features (pLannotate 1.2.2; 9 found; start..end, strand, type, name):
    429..462     -  protein_bind   loxP: Cre-mediated recombination occurs in the 8-bp core sequence (GCATACAT). Cre recombinase
    806..1519    +  CDS            superfolder GFP: GFP variant that folds robustly even when fused to poorly folded proteins (Pédelacq et al., 2006)
   1531..1602    +  terminator     rrnB T1 terminator: transcription terminator T1 from the E. coli rrnB gene
   1618..1645    +  terminator     T7Te terminator: phage T7 early transcription terminator
   2417..2437    +  LTR            3' LTR (ΔU3) (fragment): self-inactivating 3' long terminal repeat (LTR) from Moloney murine leukemia virus
   2492..2890    +  CDS            BSD: blasticidin S deaminase; Aspergillus terreus BSD; confers resistance to blasticidin
   2908..3115    +  polyA_signal   bGH poly(A) signal: bovine growth hormone polyadenylation signal
   3170..3985    -  CDS            KanR: aminoglycoside phosphotransferase; aph(3')-Ia; confers resistance to kanamycin in bacteria or G418 (Geneticin®) in eukaryotes
   4210..317     +  rep_origin     ori (across the origin): high-copy-number ColE1/pMB1/pBR322/pUC origin of replication
