[The description below was written by a language model from this plasmid's Addgene catalogue record and pLannotate feature annotations shown in this document.]
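Description:
MTK0_014 is a synthetic, self-made destination vector (a "type 0" part) from the Mammalian Toolkit (MTK) modular cloning system, listed as a mammalian expression vector of about 4.5 kb. It is maintained in E. coli through a high-copy ColE1/pUC-type origin of replication and a kanamycin resistance gene (aph(3')-Ia).

The core of the plasmid is a GFP dropout cassette: a superfolder GFP coding sequence followed by the bacterial rrnB T1 and T7Te transcription terminators. In toolkit vectors of this kind, the bacterially expressed GFP acts as a placeholder that is replaced when assembled parts or transcription units are cloned in, so correct clones can be recognised as non-fluorescent colonies. The promoter driving GFP and the enzyme sites flanking the dropout are not annotated, and the catalogue lists the cloning sites as unknown. According to the stated purpose, the vector carries a Bxb1 attB site, which would allow Bxb1 integrase to recombine the assembled plasmid into a matching attP landing pad in a mammalian genome, although the automated feature table does not mark the attB sequence itself.

Downstream of the dropout lies a blasticidin S deaminase gene followed by a bovine growth hormone polyadenylation signal. No promoter is annotated for this marker, and the record does not state how it is expressed. A loxP site is also present, with no recorded role. A 21-nt match to a Moloney murine leukemia virus 3' LTR is only a short fragment and should not be taken as evidence of a retroviral vector design. The plasmid serves as a recipient backbone for building circuits intended for site-specific integration in mammalian cells.
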