Addgene plasmid #123929: MTK0_014
Purpose: Encodes the BxBI attB GFP dropout destination vector as a type 0 part to be used in the MTK system
Depositing lab: Hana El-Samad. Depositing organization: University of California, San Francisco (UCSF). Publication: A Toolkit for Rapid Modular Construction of Biological Circuits in Mammalian Cells. Fonseca JP, Bonny AR, Kumar GR, Ng AH, Town J, Wu QC, Aslankoohi E, Chen SY, Dods G, Harrigan P, Osimiri LC, Kistler AL, El-Samad H. ACS Synth Biol. 2019 Nov 15;8(11):2593-2606. doi: 10.1021/acssynbio.9b00322. Epub 2019 Nov 5. PubMed 31686495.
Backbone
  Vector backbone: self-made
  Vector type: Mammalian Expression
Growth in bacteria
  Bacterial resistance: Kanamycin, 50 μg/mL
  Growth temperature: 37°C
  Growth strain: DH5alpha
  Copy number: Unknown
Gene/Insert
  Gene/Insert name: BxBIattB destination vector
  Species: Synthetic
  Cloning method: Restriction Enzyme; 5′ cloning site unknown (unknown if destroyed); 3′ cloning site unknown (unknown if destroyed)
Terms and licenses: Academic/Nonprofit Terms; Industry Terms: Not Available to Industry
Depositor comments: Type 0 parts are generally destination vectors in the MTK Please visit https://www.biorxiv.org/content/10.1101/506188v2 for BioRxiv preprint
How to cite: MTK0_014 was a gift from Hana El-Samad (Addgene plasmid # 123929 ; http://n2t.net/addgene:123929 ; RRID:Addgene_123929)
